>Addgene plasmid #37916 | MSCV-C 6bE6 | depositor partial sequence | sequence record 47509 | Tag and insert
AAAAGTTGGCACCATGGAAAGTGCAAATGCCTCCACGTCTGCAACGACCATAGACCAGTTGTGCAAGACG
TTTAATCTATCTATGCATACGTTGCAAATTAATTGTGTGTTTTGCAAGAATGCACTGACCACAGCAGAGA
TTTATTCATATGCATATAAACACCTAAAGGTCCTGTTTCGAGGCGGCTATCCATATGCAGCCTGCGCGTG
CTGCCTAGAATTTCATGGAAAAATAAACCAATATAGACACTTTGATTATGCTGGATATGCAACAACAGTT
GAAGAAGAAACTAAACAAGACATCTTAGACGTGCTAATTCGGTGCTACCTGTGTCACAAACCGCTGTGTG
AAGTAGAAAAGGTAAAACATATACTAACCAAGGCGCGGTTCATAAAGCTAAATTGTACGTGGAAGGGTCG
CTGCCTACACTGCTGGACAACATGCATGGAAGACATGTTACCCTTGCCAACTTTCTTGTACAAAGTGGTT
GATCTAGAGGGCCCGCGGTTCGAACTCGAGGACTACAAGGACGACGATGACAAGTCGGCCGCTGGAGGAT
ACCCCTACGACGTGCCCGACTACGCCTAGAATTCTACCGGGTAGGGGAGGCGCTTTTCCCAAGGCAGTCT
GGAGCATGCGCTTTAGCAGCCCCGCTGGGC
