>Addgene plasmid #37916 | MSCV-C 6bE6 | addgene partial sequence | sequence record 50629 | MSCV-rev 5'-CAGCGGGGCTGCTAAAGCGCATGC-3'
TCTAGGCGTAGTCGGGCACGTCGTAGGGGTATCCTCCAGCGGCCGACTTGTCATCGTCGTCCTTGTAGTC
CTCGAGTTCGAACCGCGGGCCCTCTAGATCAACCACTTTGTACAAGAAAGTTGGCAAGGGTAACATGTCT
TCCATGCATGTTGTCCAGCAGTGTAGGCAGCGACCCTTCCACGTACAATTTAGCTTTATGAACCGCGCCT
TGGTTAGTATATGTTTTACCTTTTCTACTTCACACAGCGGTTTGTGACACAGGTAGCACCGAATTAGCAC
GTCTAAGATGTCTTGTTTAGTTTCTTCTTCAACTGTTGTTGCATATCCAGCATAATCAAAGTGTCTATAT
TGGTTTATTTTTCCATGAAATTCTAGGCAGCACGCGCAGGCTGCATATGGATAGCCGCCTCGAAACAGGA
CCTTTAGGTGTTTATATGCATATGAATAAATCTCTGCTGTGGTCAGTGCATTCTTGCAAAACACACAATT
AATTTGCAACGTATGCATAGATAGATTAAACGTCTTGCACAACTGGTCTATGGTCGTTGCAGACGTGGAG
GCATTTGCACTTTCCATGGTGCCAACTTTTTTG
