[The description below was written by a language model from this plasmid's Addgene catalogue record.]
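Description:
MSCV-C 6bE6 is a murine stem cell virus (MSCV)-based retroviral vector for expressing the E6 protein of human papillomavirus type 6b, a low-risk HPV type, in mammalian cells. It is built on the MSCV-C FLAGHA backbone, a Gateway destination vector. The roughly 455 bp E6 open reading frame was introduced by Gateway recombination so that it reads in frame into FLAG and HA epitope tags supplied by the backbone at the C terminus. In bacteria the plasmid is maintained under ampicillin selection and is recorded as low copy. In transduced or transfected mammalian cells, puromycin resistance allows selection of stable populations.

The record lists the promoter as "PKG", most likely a rendering of PGK (phosphoglycerate kinase). In MSCV-type vectors the insert is generally transcribed from the viral 5′ LTR, while an internal PGK promoter drives the puromycin marker. No feature table is provided, so this arrangement cannot be confirmed here. The recorded total size (7117 bp) is smaller than the empty backbone size (8162 bp). This is consistent with replacement of a larger Gateway selection cassette by the short E6 insert during recombination.

As a retroviral vector, the plasmid would be packaged into viral particles with the viral structural and enzymatic proteins supplied in trans, and then stably integrated into target cells. The tandem FLAG-HA tag suits detection and sequential affinity purification of E6-containing complexes. The associated publication is a systematic study of how tumour virus proteins perturb host cell networks, which fits that use.
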