Addgene plasmid #37916: MSCV-C 6bE6
Depositing lab: Karl Munger. Depositing organization: Brigham and Women's Hospital. Publication: Interpreting cancer genomes using systematic host network perturbations by tumour virus proteins. Rozenblatt-Rosen O, Deo RC, Padi M, Adelmant G, Calderwood MA, Rolland T, Grace M, Dricot A, Askenazi M, Tavares M, Pevzner SJ, Abderazzaq F, Byrdsong D, Carvunis AR, Chen AA, Cheng J, Correll M, Duarte M, Fan C, Feltkamp MC, Ficarro SB, Franchi R, Garg BK, Gulbahce N, Hao T, Holthaus AM, James R, Korkhin A, Litovchick L, Mar JC, Pak TR, Rabello S, Rubio R, Shen Y, Singh S, Spangle JM, Tasan M, Wanamaker S, Webber JT, Roecklein-Canfield J, Johannsen E, Barabasi AL, Beroukhim R, Kieff E, Cusick ME, Hill DE, Munger K, Marto JA, Quackenbush J, Roth FP, DeCaprio JA, Vidal M. Nature. 2012 Jul 26;487(7408):491-5. 10.1038/nature11288 PubMed 22810586.
Backbone
  Vector backbone: MSCV-C FLAGHA
  Backbone size w/o insert (bp): 8162
  Total vector size (bp): 7117
  Vector type: Mammalian Expression, Retroviral
  Selectable markers: Puromycin
Growth in bacteria
  Bacterial resistance: Ampicillin, 100 μg/mL
  Growth temperature: 37°C
  Growth strain: DH5alpha
  Copy number: Low Copy
Gene/Insert
  Gene/Insert name: HPV 6b E6 (alt names: E6; HPV6bgp1)
  Species: HPV
  Insert size (bp): 455
  GenBank ID: NP_040296.1
  Entrez Gene: E6 (a.k.a. HPV6bgp1)
  Promoter: PKG
  Tag / fusion protein: Flag (C terminal on backbone); HA (C terminal on backbone)
  Cloning method: Gateway Cloning
  Sequencing primers: 5′ LXSN 5'; 3′ MSCV-C seq. rev.
Resource information
  A portion of this plasmid was derived from a plasmid made by: Peter Howley lab
Terms and licenses: Academic/Nonprofit Terms; Industry Terms: Not Available to Industry
How to cite: MSCV-C 6bE6 was a gift from Karl Munger (Addgene plasmid # 37916 ; http://n2t.net/addgene:37916 ; RRID:Addgene_37916)
